Addgene plasmid #80659: pQLinkHD-SYNZIP3
Purpose: Encodes the synthetic coiled coil peptide SYNZIP3
Depositing lab: Amy Keating. Depositing organization: Massachusetts Institute of Technology. Publication: SYNZIP protein interaction toolbox: in vitro and in vivo specifications of heterospecific coiled-coil interaction domains. Thompson KE, Bashor CJ, Lim WA, Keating AE. ACS Synth Biol. 2012 Apr 20;1(4):118-29. 10.1021/sb200015u PubMed 22558529.
Backbone
  Vector backbone: pQE-2
  Backbone manufacturer: Qiagen
  Backbone size w/o insert (bp): 4892
  Vector type: Bacterial Expression
Growth in bacteria
  Bacterial resistance: Ampicillin, 100 μg/mL
  Growth temperature: 37°C
  Growth strain: DH5alpha
  Copy number: Unknown
Gene/Insert
  Gene/Insert name: SYNZIP3
  Species: Synthetic
  Insert size (bp): 129
  Tag / fusion protein: 6xHis (N terminal on insert)
  Cloning method: Gateway Cloning
  Sequencing primers: 5′ pQE65, TGAGCGGATAACAATTTCACACAG; 3′ pQE276, GGCAACCGAGCGTTCTGAAC
Terms and licenses: Academic/Nonprofit Terms; Industry Terms: Not Available to Industry
How to cite: pQLinkHD-SYNZIP3 was a gift from Amy Keating (Addgene plasmid # 80659 ; http://n2t.net/addgene:80659 ; RRID:Addgene_80659)
