[The description below was written by a language model from this plasmid's Addgene catalogue record and pLannotate feature annotations shown in this document.]
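Description:
pQLinkHD-SYNZIP3 is a bacterial expression plasmid built on a Qiagen pQE-2-derived backbone and carrying the synthetic coiled-coil peptide SYNZIP3, a short (129 bp) designed sequence. The annotated full sequence is 5,021 nt. Expression is driven by the bacteriophage T5 promoter, which is read by E. coli RNA polymerase and is controlled by lac operator sequences, one embedded in the promoter and one just downstream. The plasmid also carries its own lacI gene under the lacIq promoter, so repression is supplied in cis and transcription can be relieved with IPTG. Downstream of the promoter lies an N-terminal polyhistidine tag (catalogued as 6xHis, annotated as a seven-histidine run), followed by an attB1 site. The unannotated interval between attB1 and attB2 matches where the SYNZIP3 coding sequence would sit after Gateway recombination, the recorded cloning method, although the feature table does not label the insert itself. The lambda t0 terminator closes the expression unit.

Replication relies on a ColE1/pMB1-type origin, with a pBR322 bom region and only a fragment of rop; the catalogue lists copy number as unknown. Selection is by ampicillin through the bla gene and its promoter. A cat open reading frame preceded by a fragmentary cat promoter and followed by the rrnB T1 terminator is also annotated, a carry-over typical of pQE vectors, but chloramphenicol is not listed as a selection. The construct provides His-tagged SYNZIP3 for production in E. coli and affinity purification. It belongs to a toolbox of heterospecific coiled-coil interaction domains characterised in vitro and in vivo.
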