Features (pLannotate 1.2.2; 18 found; start..end, strand, type, name):
     36..80      +  promoter       T5 promoter: bacteriophage T5 promoter for E. coli RNA polymerase, with embedded lac operator
     88..104     +  protein_bind   lac operator: The lac repressor binds to the lac operator to inhibit transcription in E. coli. This inhibition can be relieved by adding lactose or isopropyl-β-D-thiogalactopyranoside (IPTG). lac repressor encoded by lacI
    147..167     +  CDS            7xHis: 6xHis affinity tag
    180..204     +  protein_bind   attB1: mutant version of attB; recombination site for the Gateway® BP reaction BP Clonase™
    382..406     -  protein_bind   attB2: mutant version of attB; recombination site for the Gateway® BP reaction BP Clonase™
    428..522     +  terminator     lambda t0 terminator: transcription terminator from phage lambda
    587..615     +  promoter       cat promoter (fragment): promoter of the E. coli cat gene encoding chloramphenicol acetyltransferase
    616..1272    +  CDS            cat: CAT_ECOLX - Experimental evidence at protein level: Swiss-Prot protein existence level 1. This enzyme is an effector of chloramphenicol resistance in bacteria. From Escherichia coli. This protein is used as a marker in many commonly used cloning vectors, such as pACYC184.
   1340..1426    +  terminator     rrnB T1 terminator: Escherichia coli rrnB; transcription terminator T1 from the E. coli rrnB gene
   1449..1466    -  promoter       tet promoter (fragment): E. coli promoter for tetracycline efflux protein gene
   1485..1506    -  protein_bind   CAP binding site: CAP binding activates transcription in the presence of cAMP. E. coli catabolite activator protein
   1519..2601    -  CDS            lacI: lac repressor; lacI; The lac repressor binds to the lac operator to inhibit transcription in E. coli. This inhibition can be relieved by adding lactose or isopropyl-β-D-thiogalactopyranoside (IPTG).
   2602..2679    -  promoter       lacIq promoter: lacI (mutant); In the lacIq allele, a single base change in the promoter boosts expression of the lacI gene about 10-fold.
   2728..2769    +  CDS            rop (fragment): Rop protein, which maintains plasmids at low copy number; rop
   2871..3011    +  misc_feature   bom: basis of mobility region from pBR322
   3197..3785    -  rep_origin     ori: high-copy-number ColE1/pMB1/pBR322/pUC origin of replication
   3956..4816    -  CDS            AmpR: β-lactamase; bla; confers resistance to ampicillin, carbenicillin, and related antibiotics
   4817..4921    -  promoter       AmpR promoter: bla
>Addgene plasmid #80659 | pQLinkHD-SYNZIP3 | depositor full sequence | sequence record 157320 | pQLinkHD-SYNZIP3 sequence 5021 bps
CTCGAGCTTAATTAACAACACCATTTGTCGAGAAATCATAAAAAATTTATTTGCTTTGTGAGCGGATAAC
AATTATAATAGATTCAATTGTGAGCGGATAACAATTTCACACAGAATTCATTAAAGAGGAGAAATTAACT
ATGAAACATCACCATCACCATCACCATGGTGCTGCAGGTACAAGTTTGTACAAAAAAGCAGGCTCCGCGG
CCGCCCCCTTCACCATGGGATCCAACGAAGTTACCACTCTGGAGAATGACGCTGCGTTCATCGAAAATGA
AAACGCTTACCTGGAAAAAGAAATCGCGCGTCTGCGTAAAGAAAAAGCGGCGCTGCGCAACCGTCTGGCG
CACAAAAAATGATAAAAGGGTGGGCGCGCCGACCCAGCTTTCTTGTACAAAGTGGTAAGCTTAATTAGCT
GAGCTTGGACTCCTGTTGATAGATCCAGTAATGACCTCAGAACTCCATCTGGATTTGTTCAGAACGCTCG
GTTGCCGCCGGGCGTTTTTTATTGGTGAGAATCCAAGTAACAACACCATTTAAATGGAGTGGTTACAAAT
GGAGTGGTTAATTAAGGCTAGCTTGGCGAGATTTTCAGGAGCTAAGGAAGCTAAAATGGAGAAAAAAATC
ACTGGATATACCACCGTTGATATATCCCAATGGCATCGTAAAGAACATTTTGAGGCATTTCAGTCAGTTG
CTCAATGTACCTATAACCAGACCGTTCAGCTGGATATTACGGCCTTTTTAAAGACCGTAAAGAAAAATAA
GCACAAGTTTTATCCGGCCTTTATTCACATTCTTGCCCGCCTGATGAATGCTCATCCGGAATTTCGTATG
GCAATGAAAGACGGTGAGCTGGTGATATGGGATAGTGTTCACCCTTGTTACACCGTTTTCCATGAGCAAA
CTGAAACGTTTTCATCGCTCTGGAGTGAATACCACGACGATTTCCGGCAGTTTCTACACATATATTCGCA
AGATGTGGCGTGTTACGGTGAAAACCTGGCCTATTTCCCTAAAGGGTTTATTGAGAATATGTTTTTCGTC
TCAGCCAATCCCTGGGTGAGTTTCACCAGTTTTGATTTAAACGTGGCCAATATGGACAACTTCTTCGCCC
CCGTTTTCACCATGGGCAAATATTATACGCAAGGCGACAAGGTGCTGATGCCGCTGGCGATTCAGGTTCA
TCATGCCGTTTGTGATGGCTTCCATGTCGGCAGAATGCTTAATGAATTACAACAGTACTGCGATGAGTGG
CAGGGCGGGGCGTAATTTTTTTAAGGCAGTTATTGGTGCCCTTAAACGCCTGGGGTAATGACTCTCTAGC
TTGAGGCATCAAATAAAACGAAAGGCTCAGTCGAAAGACTGGGCCTTTCGTTTTATCTGTTGTTTGTCGG
TGAACGCTCTCCTGAGTAGGACAAATCCGCCCTCTAGATTACGTGCAGTCGATGATAAGCTGTCAAACAT
GAGAATTGTGCCTAATGAGTGAGCTAACTTACATTAATTGCGTTGCGCTCACTGCCCGCTTTCCAGTCGG
GAAACCTGTCGTGCCAGCTGCATTAATGAATCGGCCAACGCGCGGGGAGAGGCGGTTTGCGTATTGGGCG
CCAGGGTGGTTTTTCTTTTCACCAGTGAGACGGGCAACAGCTGATTGCCCTTCACCGCCTGGCCCTGAGA
GAGTTGCAGCAAGCGGTCCACGCTGGTTTGCCCCAGCAGGCGAAAATCCTGTTTGATGGTGGTTAACGGC
GGGATATAACATGAGCTGTCTTCGGTATCGTCGTATCCCACTACCGAGATATCCGCACCAACGCGCAGCC
CGGACTCGGTAATGGCGCGCATTGCGCCCAGCGCCATCTGATCGTTGGCAACCAGCATCGCAGTGGGAAC
GATGCCCTCATTCAGCATTTGCATGGTTTGTTGAAAACCGGACATGGCACTCCAGTCGCCTTCCCGTTCC
GCTATCGGCTGAATTTGATTGCGAGTGAGATATTTATGCCAGCCAGCCAGACGCAGACGCGCCGAGACAG
AACTTAATGGGCCCGCTAACAGCGCGATTTGCTGGTGACCCAATGCGACCAGATGCTCCACGCCCAGTCG
CGTACCGTCTTCATGGGAGAAAATAATACTGTTGATGGGTGTCTGGTCAGAGACATCAAGAAATAACGCC
GGAACATTAGTGCAGGCAGCTTCCACAGCAATGGCATCCTGGTCATCCAGCGGATAGTTAATGATCAGCC
CACTGACGCGTTGCGCGAGAAGATTGTGCACCGCCGCTTTACAGGCTTCGACGCCGCTTCGTTCTACCAT
CGACACCACCACGCTGGCACCCAGTTGATCGGCGCGAGATTTAATCGCCGCGACAATTTGCGACGGCGCG
TGCAGGGCCAGACTGGAGGTGGCAACGCCAATCAGCAACGACTGTTTGCCCGCCAGTTGTTGTGCCACGC
GGTTGGGAATGTAATTCAGCTCCGCCATCGCCGCTTCCACTTTTTCCCGCGTTTTCGCAGAAACGTGGCT
GGCCTGGTTCACCACGCGGGAAACGGTCTGATAAGAGACACCGGCATACTCTGCGACATCGTATAACGTT
ACTGGTTTCACATTCACCACCCTGAATTGACTCTCTTCCGGGCGCTATCATGCCATACCGCGAAAGGTTT
TGCACCATTCGATGGTGTCGGAATTTCGGGCAGCGTTGGGTCCTGGCCACGGGTGCGCATGATCTAGAGC
TGCCTCGCGCGTTTCGGTGATGACGGTGAAAACCTCTGACACATGCAGCTCCCGGAGACGGTCACAGCTT
GTCTGTAAGCGGATGCCGGGAGCAGACAAGCCCGTCAGGGCGCGTCAGCGGGTGTTGGCGGGTGTCGGGG
CGCAGCCATGACCCAGTCACGTAGCGATAGCGGAGTGTATACTGGCTTAACTATGCGGCATCAGAGCAGA
TTGTACTGAGAGTGCACCACATGCGGTGTGAAATACCGCACAGATGCGTAAGGAGAAAATACCGCATCAG
GCGCTCTTCCGCTTCCTCGCTCACTGACTCGCTGCGCTCGGTCGTTCGGCTGCGGCGAGCGGTATCAGCT
CACTCAAAGGCGGTAATACGGTTATCCACAGAATCAGGGGATAACGCAGGAAAGAACATGTGAGCAAAAG
GCCAGCAAAAGGCCAGGAACCGTAAAAAGGCCGCGTTGCTGGCGTTTTTCCATAGGCTCCGCCCCCCTGA
CGAGCATCACAAAAATCGACGCTCAAGTCAGAGGTGGCGAAACCCGACAGGACTATAAAGATACCAGGCG
TTTCCCCCTGGAAGCTCCCTCGTGCGCTCTCCTGTTCCGACCCTGCCGCTTACCGGATACCTGTCCGCCT
TTCTCCCTTCGGGAAGCGTGGCGCTTTCTCATAGCTCACGCTGTAGGTATCTCAGTTCGGTGTAGGTCGT
TCGCTCCAAGCTGGGCTGTGTGCACGAACCCCCCGTTCAGCCCGACCGCTGCGCCTTATCCGGTAACTAT
CGTCTTGAGTCCAACCCGGTAAGACACGACTTATCGCCACTGGCAGCAGCCACTGGTAACAGGATTAGCA
GAGCGAGGTATGTAGGCGGTGCTACAGAGTTCTTGAAGTGGTGGCCTAACTACGGCTACACTAGAAGGAC
AGTATTTGGTATCTGCGCTCTGCTGAAGCCAGTTACCTTCGGAAAAAGAGTTGGTAGCTCTTGATCCGGC
AAACAAACCACCGCTGGTAGCGGTGGTTTTTTTGTTTGCAAGCAGCAGATTACGCGCAGAAAAAAAGGAT
CTCAAGAAGATCCTTTGATCTTTTCTACGGGGTCTGACGCTCAGTGGAACGAAAACTCACGTTAAGGGAT
TTTGGTCATGAGATTATCAAAAAGGATCTTCACCTAGATCCTTTTAAATTAAAAATGAAGTTTTAAATCA
ATCTAAAGTATATATGAGTAAACTTGGTCTGACAGTTACCAATGCTTAATCAGTGAGGCACCTATCTCAG
CGATCTGTCTATTTCGTTCATCCATAGTTGCCTGACTCCCCGTCGTGTAGATAACTACGATACGGGAGGG
CTTACCATCTGGCCCCAGTGCTGCAATGATACCGCGAGACCCACGCTCACCGGCTCCAGATTTATCAGCA
ATAAACCAGCCAGCCGGAAGGGCCGAGCGCAGAAGTGGTCCTGCAACTTTATCCGCCTCCATCCAGTCTA
TTAATTGTTGCCGGGAAGCTAGAGTAAGTAGTTCGCCAGTTAATAGTTTGCGCAACGTTGTTGCCATTGC
TACAGGCATCGTGGTGTCACGCTCGTCGTTTGGTATGGCTTCATTCAGCTCCGGTTCCCAACGATCAAGG
CGAGTTACATGATCCCCCATGTTGTGCAAAAAAGCGGTTAGCTCCTTCGGTCCTCCGATCGTTGTCAGAA
GTAAGTTGGCCGCAGTGTTATCACTCATGGTTATGGCAGCACTGCATAATTCTCTTACTGTCATGCCATC
CGTAAGATGCTTTTCTGTGACTGGTGAGTACTCAACCAAGTCATTCTGAGAATAGTGTATGCGGCGACCG
AGTTGCTCTTGCCCGGCGTCAATACGGGATAATACCGCGCCACATAGCAGAACTTTAAAAGTGCTCATCA
TTGGAAAACGTTCTTCGGGGCGAAAACTCTCAAGGATCTTACCGCTGTTGAGATCCAGTTCGATGTAACC
CACTCGTGCACCCAACTGATCTTCAGCATCTTTTACTTTCACCAGCGTTTCTGGGTGAGCAAAAACAGGA
AGGCAAAATGCCGCAAAAAAGGGAATAAGGGCGACACGGAAATGTTGAATACTCATACTCTTCCTTTTTC
AATATTATTGAAGCATTTATCAGGGTTATTGTCTCATGAGCGGATACATATTTGAATGTATTTAGAAAAA
TAAACAAATAGGGGTTCCGCGCACATTTCCCCGAAAAGTGCCACCTGACGTCTAAGAAACCATTATTATC
ATGACATTAACCTATAAAAATAGGCGTATCACGAGGCCCTTTCGTCTTCAC
