>Addgene plasmid #80659 | pQLinkHD-SYNZIP3 | depositor partial sequence | sequence record 157321 | SYNZIP3
AACGAAGTTACCACTCTGGAGAATGACGCTGCGTTCATCGAAAATGAAAACGCTTACCTGGAAAAAGAAA
TCGCGCGTCTGCGTAAAGAAAAAGCGGCGCTGCGCAACCGTCTGGCGCACAAAAAATGATAA
