>Addgene plasmid #80659 | pQLinkHD-SYNZIP3 | addgene partial sequence | sequence record 164370 | pBRforEco 5'-AATAGGCGTATCACGAGGC-3'
CACCATTTGTCGAGAAATCATAAAAAATTTATTTGCTTTGTGAGCGGATAACAATTATAATAGATTCAAT
TGTGAGCGGATAACAATTTCACACAGAATTCATTAAAGAGGAGAAATTAACTATGAAACATCACCATCAC
CATCACCATGGTGCTGCAGGTACAAGTTTGTACAAAAAAGCAGGCTCCGCGGCCGCCCCCTTCACCATGG
GATCCAACGAAGTTACCACTCTGGAGAATGACGCTGCGTTCATCGAAAATGAAAACGCTTACCTGGAAAA
AGAAATCGCGCGTCTGCGTAAAGAAAAAGCGGCGCTGCGCAACCGTCTGGCGCACAAAAAATGATAAAAG
GGTGGGCGCGCCGACCCAGCTTTCTTGTACAAAGTGGTAAGCTTAATTAGCTGAGCTTGGACTCCTGTTG
ATAGATCCAGTAATGACCTCAGAACTCCATCTGGATTTGTTCAGAACGCTCGGTTGCCGCCGGGCGTTTT
TTATTGGTGAGAATCCAAGTAACAACACCATTTAAATGGAGTGGTTACAAATGGAGTGGTTAATTAAGGC
TAGCTTGGCGAGATTTTCAGGAGCTAAGGAAGCTAAAATGGAGAAAAAAATCACTGGATATACCACCGTT
GATATATCCCAATGGCATCGTAAAGAACATTTTGAGGCATTTCAGTCAGTTGCTCAATGTACCTATAACC
AGACCGTTCAGCTGGATATTACGGCCTTTTTAAAGACCGTAAAGAAAAATAAGCACAAGTTTTATCCGGC
CTTTATTCACATTCTTGCCCGCCTGATGAATGCTCATCCGGAATTTCGTATGGCAATGAAAGACGGTGAG
CTGGTGATATGGGATAGTGTTCACCCTTGTTACACCGTTTTCCATGAGCAAACTGAAACGTTTTCATCGC
TCTGGAGTGAATACCACGACGATTTCCGGCAGTTTCTACACATATATTCGCAAGATGTGGCGTGTTACGG
TGAAAACCTGGCCTATTT
