>Addgene plasmid #80659 | pQLinkHD-SYNZIP3 | addgene partial sequence | sequence record 164371 | T0term-R 5'-GCGGCAACCGAGCGTTC-3'
CATTACTGGATCTATCAACAGGAGTCCAAGCTCAGCTAATTAAGCTTACCACTTTGTACAAGAAAGCTGG
GTCGGCGCGCCCACCCTTTTATCATTTTTTGTGCGCCAGACGGTTGCGCAGCGCCGCTTTTTCTTTACGC
AGACGCGCGATTTCTTTTTCCAGGTAAGCGTTTTCATTTTCGATGAACGCAGCGTCATTCTCCAGAGTGG
TAACTTCGTTGGATCCCATGGTGAAGGGGGCGGCCGCGGAGCCTGCTTTTTTGTACAAACTTGTACCTGC
AGCACCATGGTGATGGTGATGGTGATGTTTCATAGTTAATTTCTCCTCTTTAATGAATTCTGTGTGAAAT
TGTTATCCGCTCACAATTGAATCTATTATAATTGTTATCCGCTCACAAAGCAAATAAATTTTTTATGATT
TCTCGACAAATGGTGTTGTTAATTAAGCTCGAGGTGAAGACGAAAGGGCCTCGTGATACGCCTATTTTTA
TAGGTTAATGTCATGATAATAATGGTTTCTTAGACGTCAGGTGGCACTTTTCGGGGAAATGTGCGCGGAA
CCCCTATTTGTTTATTTTTCTAAATACATTCAAATATGTATCCGCTCATGAGACAATAACCCTGATAAAT
GCTTCAATAATATTGAAAAAGGAAGAGTATGAGTATTCAACATTTCCGTGTCGCCCTTATTCCCTTTTTT
GCGGCATTTTGCCTTCCTGTTTTTGCTCACCCAGAAACGCTGGTGAAAGTAAAAGATGCTGAAGATCAGT
TGGGTGCACGAGTGGGTTACATCGAACTGGATCTCAACAGCGGTAAGATCCTTGAGAGTTTTCGCCCCGA
AGAACGTTTTCCAATGATGAGCACTTTTAAAGTTCTGCTATGTGGCGCGGTATTATCCCGTAT
